Addgene plasmid #234746: Venus-2xFYVE
Depositing lab: Nevin Lambert. Publication: Visualization of endogenous G proteins on endosomes and other organelles. Jang W, Senarath K, Feinberg G, Lu S, Lambert NA. Elife. 2024 Nov 8;13:RP97033. doi: 10.7554/eLife.97033. PubMed 39514269.
Backbone
  Vector backbone: pVenus-C1
  Vector type: Mammalian Expression
Growth in bacteria
  Bacterial resistance: Kanamycin, 50 μg/mL
  Growth temperature: 37°C
  Growth strain: DH5alpha
  Copy number: High Copy
Gene/Insert
  Gene/Insert name: Venus-2xFYVE
  Species: Synthetic
  Promoter: CMV
  Cloning method: Ligation Independent Cloning
Terms and licenses: Academic/Nonprofit Terms; Industry Terms: Not Available to Industry
How to cite: Venus-2xFYVE was a gift from Nevin Lambert (Addgene plasmid # 234746 ; http://n2t.net/addgene:234746 ; RRID:Addgene_234746)
