[The description below was written by a language model from this plasmid's Addgene catalogue record and pLannotate feature annotations shown in this document.]
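Description:
Venus-2xFYVE is a 5,208 bp mammalian expression plasmid built on the pVenus-C1 backbone, a C1-type fluorescent protein fusion vector. It is propagated in E. coli from a high-copy ColE1/pUC-type origin and selected with kanamycin. The single NeoR/KanR gene (Tn5 aminoglycoside phosphotransferase) sits behind both a bacterial bla-type promoter and the SV40 enhancer/early promoter and is followed by the HSV TK polyadenylation signal, so the same marker can also provide G418 selection in mammalian cells. An f1 phage origin is present as well. Short annotated fragments of large T antigen, ble and a bGH poly(A) signal appear to be backbone remnants or partial database matches rather than functional parts.

The payload is a synthetic fusion driven by the human CMV immediate early enhancer and promoter and terminated by the SV40 poly(A) signal. The annotated mVenus yellow fluorescent protein lies at the N-terminus, followed by a short stretch of multiple cloning site and then the 2xFYVE module. The feature table labels the first part of this module as a fragment of mouse Hgs (Hrs). The second part is matched to a fragment of a Dictyostelium protein, which most likely reflects FYVE-domain similarity of the second repeat, although the record does not state the origin of either copy explicitly. FYVE domains bind phosphatidylinositol 3-phosphate, a lipid enriched on early endosomal membranes, and using two copies in tandem is a standard way to strengthen that membrane association. The fusion therefore serves as a fluorescent endosome marker, consistent with the associated study on visualising endogenous G proteins on endosomes and other organelles, although the record does not specify the assay in which it was used.
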