Features (pLannotate 1.2.2; 17 found; start..end, strand, type, name):
      1..589     +  rep_origin     ori: high-copy-number ColE1/pMB1/pBR322/pUC origin of replication
    764..1067    +  enhancer       CMV enhancer: human cytomegalovirus immediate early enhancer
   1068..1271    +  promoter       CMV promoter: human cytomegalovirus (CMV) immediate early promoter
   1316..2032    +  CDS            mVenus: mVenus is a basic (constitutively fluorescent) yellow fluorescent protein published in 2006, derived from Aequorea victoria. It is reported to be a rapidly-maturing monomer with moderate acid sensitivity.
   2034..2062    +  misc_feature   MCS (fragment): multiple cloning site
   2063..2314    +  CDS            Hgs (fragment): HGS_MOUSE - Also known as Hrs. Experimental evidence at protein level: Swiss-Prot protein existence level 1. Involved in intracellular signal transduction mediated by cytokines and growth factors. When associated with STAM, it suppresses DNA signaling upon stimulation by IL-2 and GM-CSF. Could be a direct effector of PI3-kinase in vesicular pathway via early endosomes and may regulate trafficking to early and late endosomes by recruiting clathrin. May concentrate ubiquitinated receptors within clathrin- coated regions. Involved in down-regulation of receptor tyrosine kinase via multivesicular
   2363..2524    +  CDS            adcA (fragment): ADCA_DICDI - Experimental evidence at protein level: Swiss-Prot protein existence level 1. From Dictyostelium discoideum (Slime mold).
   2548..2575    +  misc_feature   MCS (fragment): multiple cloning site
   2592..2676    +  CDS            large T antigen (fragment): large T antigen from SV40 (simian virus 40)
   2699..2820    +  polyA_signal   SV40 poly(A) signal: SV40 polyadenylation signal
   2854..3282    -  rep_origin     f1 ori (sequence partly withheld): f1 bacteriophage origin of replication; arrow indicates direction of (+) strand synthesis
   3309..3413    +  promoter       AmpR promoter: bla
   3415..3772    +  promoter       SV40 promoter: SV40 enhancer and early promoter
   3807..4601    +  CDS            NeoR/KanR: aminoglycoside phosphotransferase from Tn5; aph(3')-II (or nptII); confers resistance to neomycin, kanamycin, and G418 (Geneticin®)
   4622..4774    +  CDS            ble (fragment): BLE_KLEPN - Experimental evidence at protein level: Swiss-Prot protein existence level 1. Binding protein with a strong affinity to the bleomycin family of antibiotics. Binds to CL990; an antimitotic-antibiotic compound. From Klebsiella pneumoniae.
   4833..4880    +  polyA_signal   HSV TK poly(A) signal: herpes simplex virus thymidine kinase polyadenylation signal (Cole and Stacy, 1985)
   4971..4987    -  polyA_signal   bGH poly(A) signal (fragment): bovine growth hormone polyadenylation signal
>Addgene plasmid #234746 | Venus-2xFYVE | addgene full sequence | sequence record 467790 | Addgene NGS Result
TTGAGATCCTTTTTTTCTGCGCGTAATCTGCTGCTTGCAAACAAAAAAACCACCGCTACCAGCGGTGGTT
TGTTTGCCGGATCAAGAGCTACCAACTCTTTTTCCGAAGGTAACTGGCTTCAGCAGAGCGCAGATACCAA
ATACTGTTCTTCTAGTGTAGCCGTAGTTAGGCCACCACTTCAAGAACTCTGTAGCACCGCCTACATACCT
CGCTCTGCTAATCCTGTTACCAGTGGCTGCTGCCAGTGGCGATAAGTCGTGTCTTACCGGGTTGGACTCA
AGACGATAGTTACCGGATAAGGCGCAGCGGTCGGGCTGAACGGGGGGTTCGTGCACACAGCCCAGCTTGG
AGCGAACGACCTACACCGAACTGAGATACCTACAGCGTGAGCTATGAGAAAGCGCCACGCTTCCCGAAGG
GAGAAAGGCGGACAGGTATCCGGTAAGCGGCAGGGTCGGAACAGGAGAGCGCACGAGGGAGCTTCCAGGG
GGAAACGCCTGGTATCTTTATAGTCCTGTCGGGTTTCGCCACCTCTGACTTGAGCGTCGATTTTTGTGAT
GCTCGTCAGGGGGGCGGAGCCTATGGAAAAACGCCAGCAACGCGGCCTTTTTACGGTTCCTGGCCTTTTG
CTGGCCTTTTGCTCACATGTTCTTTCCTGCGTTATCCCCTGATTCTGTGGATAACCGTATTACCGCCATG
CATTAGTTATTAATAGTAATCAATTACGGGGTCATTAGTTCATAGCCCATATATGGAGTTCCGCGTTACA
TAACTTACGGTAAATGGCCCGCCTGGCTGACCGCCCAACGACCCCCGCCCATTGACGTCAATAATGACGT
ATGTTCCCATAGTAACGCCAATAGGGACTTTCCATTGACGTCAATGGGTGGAGTATTTACGGTAAACTGC
CCACTTGGCAGTACATCAAGTGTATCATATGCCAAGTACGCCCCCTATTGACGTCAATGACGGTAAATGG
CCCGCCTGGCATTATGCCCAGTACATGACCTTATGGGACTTTCCTACTTGGCAGTACATCTACGTATTAG
TCATCGCTATTACCATGGTGATGCGGTTTTGGCAGTACATCAATGGGCGTGGATAGCGGTTTGACTCACG
GGGATTTCCAAGTCTCCACCCCATTGACGTCAATGGGAGTTTGTTTTGGCACCAAAATCAACGGGACTTT
CCAAAATGTCGTAACAACTCCGCCCCATTGACGCAAATGGGCGGTAGGCGTGTACGGTGGGAGGTCTATA
TAAGCAGAGCTGGTTTAGTGAACCGTCAGATCCGCTAGCGCTACCGGTCGCCACCATGGTGAGCAAGGGC
GAGGAGCTGTTCACCGGGGTGGTGCCCATCCTGGTCGAGCTGGACGGCGACGTAAACGGCCACAAGTTCA
GCGTGTCCGGCGAGGGCGAGGGCGATGCCACCTACGGCAAGCTGACCCTGAAGCTCATCTGCACCACCGG
CAAGCTGCCCGTGCCCTGGCCCACCCTCGTGACCACCCTCGGCTACGGCCTGCAGTGCTTCGCCCGCTAC
CCCGACCACATGAAGCAGCACGACTTCTTCAAGTCCGCCATGCCCGAAGGCTACGTCCAGGAGCGCACCA
TCTTCTTCAAGGACGACGGCAACTACAAGACCCGCGCCGAGGTGAAGTTCGAGGGCGACACCCTGGTGAA
CCGCATCGAGCTGAAGGGCATCGACTTCAAGGAGGACGGCAACATCCTGGGGCACAAGCTGGAGTACAAC
TACAACAGCCACAACGTCTATATCACCGCCGACAAGCAGAAGAACGGCATCAAGGCCAACTTCAAGATCC
GCCACAACATCGAGGACGGCGGCGTGCAGCTCGCCGACCACTACCAGCAGAACACCCCCATCGGCGACGG
CCCCGTGCTGCTGCCCGACAACCACTACCTGAGCTACCAGTCCAAGCTGAGCAAAGACCCCAACGAGAAG
CGCGATCACATGGTCCTGCTGGAGTTCGTGACCGCCGCCGGGATCACTCTCGGCATGGACGAGCTGTACA
AGTACTCAGATCTCGAGCTCAAGCTTCGAATTGAATTCGAAAGTGATGCCATGTTCGCTGCTGAAAGAGC
CCCTGACTGGGTGGATGCTGAGGAATGCCATCGGTGCAGAGTACAGTTTGGGGTGGTGACCCGCAAGCAT
CACTGCCGAGCATGTGGGCAGATCTTCTGTGGCAAGTGCTCCTCCAAGTACTCCACCATCCCCAAGTTCG
GCATTGAGAAGGAGGTGCGCGTGTGTGAGCCCTGCTATGAGCAGCTGAACAAGAAGGCACAAGGACAAGG
ATCCGAAAGTGATGCCATGTTCGCTGCTGAAAGAGCCCCTGACTGGGTGGATGCTGAGGAATGCCATCGG
TGCAGAGTACAGTTTGGGGTGGTGACCCGCAAGCATCACTGCCGAGCATGTGGGCAGATCTTCTGTGGCA
AGTGCTCCTCCAAGTACTCCACCATCCCCAAGTTCGGCATTGAGAAGGAGGTGCGCGTGTGTGAGCCCTG
CTATGAGCAGCTGAACAAGAAGGCATAAGTCGACGGTACCGCGGGCCCGGGATCCACCGGATCTAGATAA
CTGATCATAATCAGCCATACCACATTTGTAGAGGTTTTACTTGCTTTAAAAAACCTCCCACACCTCCCCC
TGAACCTGAAACATAAAATGAATGCAATTGTTGTTGTTAACTTGTTTATTGCAGCTTATAATGGTTACAA
ATAAAGCAATAGCATCACAAATTTCACAAATAAAGCATTTTTTTCACTGCATTCTAGTTGTGGTTTGTCC
AAACTCATCAATGTATCTTAACGCGTAAATTGTAAGCGTTAATATTTTGTTAAAATTCGCGTTAAATTTT
TGTTAAATCAGCTCATTTTTTAACCAATAGGCCGAAATCGGCAAAATCCCTTATAAATCAAAAGAATAGA
CCGAGATAGGGT
[37 nt withheld, positions 2953-2989]
AAAGAACGTGGACTCCAACGTCAAAGG
[49 nt withheld, positions 3017-3065]
T
[91 nt withheld, positions 3067-3157]
G
[124 nt withheld, positions 3159-3282]
CAGGTGGCACTTTTCGGGGAAATGTGCGCGGAACCCCTATTTGTTTATTTTTCTAAATACATTCAAATAT
GTATCCGCTCATGAGACAATAACCCTGATAAATGCTTCAATAATATTGAAAAAGGAAGAGTCCTGAGGCG
GAAAGAACCAGCTGTGGAATGTGTGTCAGTTAGGGTGTGGAAAGTCCCCAGGCTCCCCAGCAGGCAGAAG
TATGCAAAGCATGCATCTCAATTAGTCAGCAACCAGGTGTGGAAAGTCCCCAGGCTCCCCAGCAGGCAGA
AGTATGCAAAGCATGCATCTCAATTAGTCAGCAACCATAGTCCCGCCCCTAACTCCGCCCATCCCGCCCC
TAACTCCGCCCAGTTCCGCCCATTCTCCGCCCCATGGCTGACTAATTTTTTTTATTTATGCAGAGGCCGA
GGCCGCCTCGGCCTCTGAGCTATTCCAGAAGTAGTGAGGAGGCTTTTTTGGAGGCCTAGGCTTTTGCAAA
GATCGATCAAGAGACAGGATGAGGATCGTTTCGCATGATTGAACAAGATGGATTGCACGCAGGTTCTCCG
GCCGCTTGGGTGGAGAGGCTATTCGGCTATGACTGGGCACAACAGACAATCGGCTGCTCTGATGCCGCCG
TGTTCCGGCTGTCAGCGCAGGGGCGCCCGGTTCTTTTTGTCAAGACCGACCTGTCCGGTGCCCTGAATGA
ACTGCAAGACGAGGCAGCGCGGCTATCGTGGCTGGCCACGACGGGCGTTCCTTGCGCAGCTGTGCTCGAC
GTTGTCACTGAAGCGGGAAGGGACTGGCTGCTATTGGGCGAAGTGCCGGGGCAGGATCTCCTGTCATCTC
ACCTTGCTCCTGCCGAGAAAGTATCCATCATGGCTGATGCAATGCGGCGGCTGCATACGCTTGATCCGGC
TACCTGCCCATTCGACCACCAAGCGAAACATCGCATCGAGCGAGCACGTACTCGGATGGAAGCCGGTCTT
GTCGATCAGGATGATCTGGACGAAGAGCATCAGGGGCTCGCGCCAGCCGAACTGTTCGCCAGGCTCAAGG
CGAGCATGCCCGACGGCGAGGATCTCGTCGTGACCCATGGCGATGCCTGCTTGCCGAATATCATGGTGGA
AAATGGCCGCTTTTCTGGATTCATCGACTGTGGCCGGCTGGGTGTGGCGGACCGCTATCAGGACATAGCG
TTGGCTACCCGTGATATTGCTGAAGAGCTTGGCGGCGAATGGGCTGACCGCTTCCTCGTGCTTTACGGTA
TCGCCGCTCCCGATTCGCAGCGCATCGCCTTCTATCGCCTTCTTGACGAGTTCTTCTGAGCGGGACTCTG
GGGTTCGAAATGACCGACCAAGCGACGCCCAACCTGCCATCACGAGATTTCGATTCCACCGCCGCCTTCT
ATGAAAGGTTGGGCTTCGGAATCGTTTTCCGGGACGCCGGCTGGATGATCCTCCAGCGCGGGGATCTCAT
GCTGGAGTTCTTCGCCCACCCTAGGGGGAGGCTAACTGAAACACGGAAGGAGACAATACCGGAAGGAACC
CGCGCTATGACGGCAATAAAAAGACAGAATAAAACGCACGGTGTTGGGTCGTTTGTTCATAAACGCGGGG
TTCGGTCCCAGGGCTGGCACTCTGTCGATACCCCACCGAGACCCCATTGGGGCCAATACGCCCGCGTTTC
TTCCTTTTCCCCACCCCACCCCCCAAGTTCGGGTGAAGGCCCAGGGCTCGCAGCCAACGTCGGGGCGGCA
GGCCCTGCCATAGCCTCAGGTTACTCATATATACTTTAGATTGATTTAAAACTTCATTTTTAATTTAAAA
GGATCTAGGTGAAGATCCTTTTTGATAATCTCATGACCAAAATCCCTTAACGTGAGTTTTCGTTCCACTG
AGCGTCAGACCCCGTAGAAAAGATCAAAGGATCTTC
